Addgene plasmid #128675: pLVX-Flag-Polß(TM-KTM)-IRES-neo
Purpose: mammalian expression of Flag-Polß(TM-KTM: L301R/V303R/V306R-K41R/K61R/K81R) protein with neomycin selection
Depositing lab: Robert Sobol. Depositing organization: University of Pittsburgh (University, School of Medicine, and Cancer Institute). Publication: HSP90 regulates DNA repair via the interaction between XRCC1 and DNA polymerase beta. Fang Q, Inanc B, Schamus S, Wang XH, Wei L, Brown AR, Svilar D, Sugrue KF, Goellner EM, Zeng X, Yates NA, Lan L, Vens C, Sobol RW. Nat Commun. 2014 Nov 26;5:5513. doi: 10.1038/ncomms6513. PubMed 25423885.
Backbone
  Vector backbone: pLVX-GWB-IRES-neo
  Backbone size w/o insert (bp): 8316
  Total vector size (bp): 9405
  Vector type: Mammalian Expression, Lentiviral
  Selectable markers: Neomycin (select with G418)
Growth in bacteria
  Bacterial resistance: Ampicillin, 100 μg/mL
  Growth temperature: 37°C
  Growth strain: NEB Stable
  Copy number: Unknown
Gene/Insert
  Gene/Insert name: PolB (alt name: DNA polymerase beta)
  Species: H. sapiens (human)
  Insert size (bp): 1038
  Mutation: L301R/V303R/V306R-K41R/K61R/K81R
  GenBank ID: NM_002690
  Entrez Gene: POLB
  Promoter: CMV
  Tag / fusion protein: Flag (N terminal on insert)
  Cloning method: Gateway Cloning
  Sequencing primers: 5′ M13 forward for pENTR vector; 3′ M13 reverse for pENTR vector
Terms and licenses: Academic/Nonprofit Terms; Industry Terms: Not Available to Industry
How to cite: pLVX-Flag-Polß(TM-KTM)-IRES-neo was a gift from Robert Sobol (Addgene plasmid # 128675 ; http://n2t.net/addgene:128675 ; RRID:Addgene_128675)
