[The description below was written by a language model from this plasmid's Addgene catalogue record and pLannotate feature annotations shown in this document.]
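Description:
pLVX-Flag-Polß(TM-KTM)-IRES-neo is an HIV-1-based lentiviral transfer plasmid of about 9.4 kb for mammalian expression of a mutant, Flag-tagged human DNA polymerase beta (POLB). It was made by Gateway recombination into the pLVX-GWB-IRES-neo backbone, and attB1 and attB2 sites flank the insert. In bacteria it replicates from a high-copy ColE1/pUC-type origin and is selected with ampicillin through the bla gene. The record lists a recombination-tolerant growth strain, as is common for plasmids carrying repeated LTRs.

The viral portion contains two LTR regions (both annotated by the software as truncated 5' LTRs with adjacent nef-derived sequence), the Ψ packaging signal with a partial gag segment, the Rev response element for Rev-dependent nuclear export of the genomic RNA, and the cPPT/CTS element that aids nuclear import of the reverse-transcribed genome. Within this frame, the CMV immediate-early enhancer and promoter drive a bicistronic transcript. The first cistron is POLB with an N-terminal Flag epitope, which the annotation picks up as a fragment of 3xFLAG. An EMCV IRES then directs translation of the neomycin phosphotransferase gene, so that G418-resistant cells should also express the polymerase. A WPRE downstream of the marker enhances transcript stability and expression.

The insert carries six arginine substitutions: L301R/V303R/V306R (the "TM" set) and K41R/K61R/K81R (the "KTM" set). The record does not explain the functional effect of either set. The associated publication concerns HSP90 regulation of DNA repair through the XRCC1–polymerase beta interaction, which points to use in studies of base-excision repair, typically by generating stably transduced, G418-selected cell lines.
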