Features (pLannotate 1.2.2; 27 found; start..end, strand, type, name):
    119..581     +  misc_feature   IRES: internal ribosome entry site (IRES) of the encephalomyocarditis virus (EMCV)
    600..1389    +  CDS            NeoR/KanR (fragment): aminoglycoside phosphotransferase from Tn5; aph(3')-II (or nptII); confers resistance to neomycin, kanamycin, and G418 (Geneticin®)
   1403..1991    +  misc_feature   WPRE: woodchuck hepatitis virus posttranscriptional regulatory element
   2008..2526    +  CDS            nef (fragment): NEF_HV1BR - Experimental evidence at protein level: Swiss-Prot protein existence level 1. Extracellular Nef protein targets CD4(+) T-lymphocytes for apoptosis by interacting with CXCR4 surface receptors (PubMed:14990729). From Human immunodeficiency virus type 1 group M subtype B (isolate BRU/LAI) (HIV-1).
   2574..2831    +  LTR            5' LTR (truncated): truncated 5' long terminal repeat (LTR) from HIV-1
   2983..2999    -  protein_bind   lac operator: The lac repressor binds to the lac operator to inhibit transcription in E. coli. This inhibition can be relieved by adding lactose or isopropyl-β-D-thiogalactopyranoside (IPTG). lac repressor encoded by lacI
   3007..3037    -  promoter       lac promoter: promoter for the E. coli lac operon
   3052..3073    -  protein_bind   CAP binding site: CAP binding activates transcription in the presence of cAMP. E. coli catabolite activator protein
   3086..3178    -  CDS            lacI (fragment): lac repressor; lacI; The lac repressor binds to the lac operator to inhibit transcription in E. coli. This inhibition can be relieved by adding lactose or isopropyl-β-D-thiogalactopyranoside (IPTG).
   3361..3949    -  rep_origin     ori: high-copy-number ColE1/pMB1/pBR322/pUC origin of replication
   4120..4980    -  CDS            AmpR: β-lactamase; bla; confers resistance to ampicillin, carbenicillin, and related antibiotics
   4981..5085    -  promoter       AmpR promoter: bla
   5133..5267    +  polyA_signal   SV40 poly(A) signal: SV40 polyadenylation signal
   5434..5763    +  CDS            nef (fragment): NEF_HV1BR - Experimental evidence at protein level: Swiss-Prot protein existence level 1. Extracellular Nef protein targets CD4(+) T-lymphocytes for apoptosis by interacting with CXCR4 surface receptors (PubMed:14990729). From Human immunodeficiency virus type 1 group M subtype B (isolate BRU/LAI) (HIV-1).
   5811..6068    +  LTR            5' LTR (truncated): truncated 5' long terminal repeat (LTR) from HIV-1
   6115..6240    +  misc_feature   HIV-1 Ψ: packaging signal of human immunodeficiency virus type 1
   6224..6562    +  CDS            HIV-1 gag (fragment): gag protein from human immunodeficiency virus 1; gag
   6737..6970    +  misc_feature   RRE: The Rev response element (RRE) of HIV-1 allows for Rev-dependent mRNA export from the nucleus to the cytoplasm.
   7347..7447    +  CDS            Rev (fragment): human immunodeficiency virus 1 (HIV-1) Rev protein; rev; enhances nuclear export of unspliced and incompletely spliced viral mRNAs
   7462..7577    +  misc_feature   cPPT/CTS: central polypurine tract and central termination sequence of HIV-1 (lacking the first T)
   7635..7938    +  enhancer       CMV enhancer: human cytomegalovirus immediate early enhancer
   7939..8142    +  promoter       CMV promoter: human cytomegalovirus (CMV) immediate early promoter
   8257..8281    +  protein_bind   attB1: mutant version of attB; recombination site for the Gateway® BP reaction BP Clonase™
   8304..8328    +  CDS            3xFLAG (fragment): three tandem FLAG® epitope tags
   8332..9336    +  CDS            POLB: DPOLB_HUMAN - Experimental evidence at protein level: Swiss-Prot protein existence level 1. Repair polymerase that plays a key role in base-excision repair. Has 5'-deoxyribose-5-phosphate lyase (dRP lyase) activity that removes the 5' sugar phosphate and also acts as a DNA polymerase that adds one nucleotide to the 3' end of the arising single-nucleotide gap. Conducts 'gap-filling' DNA synthesis in a stepwise distributive fashion rather than in a processive fashion as for other DNA polymerases. From Homo sapiens (Human).
   9356..9380    -  protein_bind   attB2: mutant version of attB; recombination site for the Gateway® BP reaction BP Clonase™
   9385..9403    -  misc_feature   MCS (fragment): pBluescript multiple cloning site
>Addgene plasmid #128675 | pLVX-Flag-Polß(TM-KTM)-IRES-neo | addgene full sequence | sequence record 320776 | Addgene NGS Result
GATCCCGCCCCTCTCCCTCCCCCCCCCCTAACGTTACTGGCCGAAGCCGCTTGGAATAAGGCCGGTGTGC
GTTTGTCTATATGTTATTTTCCACCATATTGCCGTCTTTTGGCAATGTGAGGGCCCGGAAACCTGGCCCT
GTCTTCTTGACGAGCATTCCTAGGGGTCTTTCCCCTCTCGCCAAAGGAATGCAAGGTCTGTTGAATGTCG
TGAAGGAAGCAGTTCCTCTGGAAGCTTCTTGAAGACAAACAACGTCTGTAGCGACCCTTTGCAGGCAGCG
GAACCCCCCACCTGGCGACAGGTGCCTCTGCGGCCAAAAGCCACGTGTATAAGATACACCTGCAAAGGCG
GCACAACCCCAGTGCCACGTTGTGAGTTGGATAGTTGTGGAAAGAGTCAAATGGCTCTCCTCAAGCGTAT
TCAACAAGGGGCTGAAGGATGCCCAGAAGGTACCCCATTGTATGGGATCTGATCTGGGGCCTCGGTGCAC
ATGCTTTACATGTGTTTAGTCGAGGTTAAAAAAACGTCTAGGCCCCCCGAACCACGGGGACGTGGTTTTC
CTTTGAAAAACACGATGATAAGCTTGCCACAACCATGGCTGAACAAGATGGATTGCACGCAGGTTCTCCG
GCCGCTTGGGTGGAGAGGCTATTCGGCTATGACTGGGCACAACAGACAATCGGCTGCTCTGATGCCGCCG
TGTTCCGGCTGTCAGCGCAGGGGCGCCCGGTTCTTTTTGTCAAGACCGACCTGTCCGGTGCCCTGAATGA
ACTGCAGGACGAGGCAGCGCGGCTATCGTGGCTGGCCACGACGGGCGTTCCTTGCGCAGCTGTGCTCGAC
GTTGTCACTGAAGCGGGAAGGGACTGGCTGCTATTGGGCGAAGTGCCGGGGCAGGATCTCCTGTCATCTC
ACCTTGCTCCTGCCGAGAAAGTATCCATCATGGCTGATGCAATGCGGCGGCTGCATACGCTTGATCCGGC
TACCTGCCCATTCGACCACCAAGCGAAACATCGCATCGAGCGAGCACGTACTCGGATGGAAGCCGGTCTT
GTCGATCAGGATGATCTGGACGAAGAGCATCAGGGGCTCGCGCCAGCCGAACTGTTCGCCAGGCTCAAGG
CGCGCATGCCCGACGGCGAGGATCTCGTCGTGACCCATGGCGATGCCTGCTTGCCGAATATCATGGTGGA
AAATGGCCGCTTTTCTGGATTCATCGACTGTGGCCGGCTGGGTGTGGCGGACCGCTATCAGGACATAGCG
TTGGCTACCCGTGATATTGCTGAAGAGCTTGGCGGCGAATGGGCTGACCGCTTCCTCGTGCTTTACGGTA
TCGCCGCTCCCGATTCGCAGCGCATCGCCTTCTATCGCCTTCTTGACGAGTTCTTCTGAACGCGTCTGGA
ACAATCAACCTCTGGATTACAAAATTTGTGAAAGATTGACTGGTATTCTTAACTATGTTGCTCCTTTTAC
GCTATGTGGATACGCTGCTTTAATGCCTTTGTATCATGCTATTGCTTCCCGTATGGCTTTCATTTTCTCC
TCCTTGTATAAATCCTGGTTGCTGTCTCTTTATGAGGAGTTGTGGCCCGTTGTCAGGCAACGTGGCGTGG
TGTGCACTGTGTTTGCTGACGCAACCCCCACTGGTTGGGGCATTGCCACCACCTGTCAGCTCCTTTCCGG
GACTTTCGCTTTCCCCCTCCCTATTGCCACGGCGGAACTCATCGCCGCCTGCCTTGCCCGCTGCTGGACA
GGGGCTCGGCTGTTGGGCACTGACAATTCCGTGGTGTTGTCGGGGAAGCTGACGTCCTTTCCATGGCTGC
TCGCCTGTGTTGCCACCTGGATTCTGCGCGGGACGTCCTTCTGCTACGTCCCTTCGGCCCTCAATCCAGC
GGACCTTCCTTCCCGCGGCCTGCTGCCGGCTCTGCGGCCTCTTCCGCGTCTTCGCCTTCGCCCTCAGACG
AGTCGGATCTCCCTTTGGGCCGCCTCCCCGCCTGGAATTAATTCTGCAGTCGAGACCTAGAAAAACATGG
AGCAATCACAAGTAGCAATACAGCAGCTACCAATGCTGATTGTGCCTGGCTAGAAGCACAAGAGGAGGAG
GAGGTGGGTTTTCCAGTCACACCTCAGGTACCTTTAAGACCAATGACTTACAAGGCAGCTGTAGATCTTA
GCCACTTTTTAAAAGAAAAGAGGGGACTGGAAGGGCTAATTCACTCCCAACGAAGACAAGATATCCTTGA
TCTGTGGATCTACCACACACAAGGCTACTTCCCTGATTAGCAGAACTACACACCAGGGCCAGGGGTCAGA
TATCCACTGACCTTTGGATGGTGCTACAAGCTAGTACCAGTTGAGCCAGATAAGGTAGAAGAGGCCAATA
AAGGAGAGAACACCAGCTTGTTACACCCTGTGAGCCTGCATGGGATGGATGACCCGGAGAGAGAAGTGTT
AGAGTGGAGGTTTGACAGCCGCCTAGCATTTCATCACGTGGCCCGAGAGCTGCATCCGGAGTACTTCAAG
AACTGCTGATATCGAGCTTGCTACAAGGGACTTTCCGCTGGGGACTTTCCAGGGAGGCGTGGCCTGGGCG
GGACTGGGGAGTGGCGAGCCCTCAGATCCTGCATATAAGCAGCTGCTTTTTGCCTGTACTGGGTCTCTCT
GGTTAGACCAGATCTGAGCCTGGGAGCTCTCTGGCTAACTAGGGAACCCACTGCTTAAGCCTCAATAAAG
CTTGCCTTGAGTGCTTCAAGTAGTGTGTGCCCGTCTGTTGTGTGACTCTGGTAACTAGAGATCCCTCAGA
CCCTTTTAGTCAGTGTGGAAAATCTCTAGCAGTAGTAGTTCATGTCATCTTATTATTCAGTATTTATAAC
TTGCAAAGAAATGAATATCAGAGAGTGAGAGGCCTTGACATTGCTAGCGTTTACCGTCGACCTCTAGCTA
GAGCTTGGCGTAATCATGGTCATAGCTGTTTCCTGTGTGAAATTGTTATCCGCTCACAATTCCACACAAC
ATACGAGCCGGAAGCATAAAGTGTAAAGCCTGGGGTGCCTAATGAGTGAGCTAACTCACATTAATTGCGT
TGCGCTCACTGCCCGCTTTCCAGTCGGGAAACCTGTCGTGCCAGCTGCATTAATGAATCGGCCAACGCGC
GGGGAGAGGCGGTTTGCGTATTGGGCGCTCTTCCGCTTCCTCGCTCACTGACTCGCTGCGCTCGGTCGTT
CGGCTGCGGCGAGCGGTATCAGCTCACTCAAAGGCGGTAATACGGTTATCCACAGAATCAGGGGATAACG
CAGGAAAGAACATGTGAGCAAAAGGCCAGCAAAAGGCCAGGAACCGTAAAAAGGCCGCGTTGCTGGCGTT
TTTCCATAGGCTCCGCCCCCCTGACGAGCATCACAAAAATCGACGCTCAAGTCAGAGGTGGCGAAACCCG
ACAGGACTATAAAGATACCAGGCGTTTCCCCCTGGAAGCTCCCTCGTGCGCTCTCCTGTTCCGACCCTGC
CGCTTACCGGATACCTGTCCGCCTTTCTCCCTTCGGGAAGCGTGGCGCTTTCTCATAGCTCACGCTGTAG
GTATCTCAGTTCGGTGTAGGTCGTTCGCTCCAAGCTGGGCTGTGTGCACGAACCCCCCGTTCAGCCCGAC
CGCTGCGCCTTATCCGGTAACTATCGTCTTGAGTCCAACCCGGTAAGACACGACTTATCGCCACTGGCAG
CAGCCACTGGTAACAGGATTAGCAGAGCGAGGTATGTAGGCGGTGCTACAGAGTTCTTGAAGTGGTGGCC
TAACTACGGCTACACTAGAAGAACAGTATTTGGTATCTGCGCTCTGCTGAAGCCAGTTACCTTCGGAAAA
AGAGTTGGTAGCTCTTGATCCGGCAAACAAACCACCGCTGGTAGCGGTGGTTTTTTTGTTTGCAAGCAGC
AGATTACGCGCAGAAAAAAAGGATCTCAAGAAGATCCTTTGATCTTTTCTACGGGGTCTGACGCTCAGTG
GAACGAAAACTCACGTTAAGGGATTTTGGTCATGAGATTATCAAAAAGGATCTTCACCTAGATCCTTTTA
AATTAAAAATGAAGTTTTAAATCAATCTAAAGTATATATGAGTAAACTTGGTCTGACAGTTACCAATGCT
TAATCAGTGAGGCACCTATCTCAGCGATCTGTCTATTTCGTTCATCCATAGTTGCCTGACTCCCCGTCGT
GTAGATAACTACGATACGGGAGGGCTTACCATCTGGCCCCAGTGCTGCAATGATACCGCGAGACCCACGC
TCACCGGCTCCAGATTTATCAGCAATAAACCAGCCAGCCGGAAGGGCCGAGCGCAGAAGTGGTCCTGCAA
CTTTATCCGCCTCCATCCAGTCTATTAATTGTTGCCGGGAAGCTAGAGTAAGTAGTTCGCCAGTTAATAG
TTTGCGCAACGTTGTTGCCATTGCTACAGGCATCGTGGTGTCACGCTCGTCGTTTGGTATGGCTTCATTC
AGCTCCGGTTCCCAACGATCAAGGCGAGTTACATGATCCCCCATGTTGTGCAAAAAAGCGGTTAGCTCCT
TCGGTCCTCCGATCGTTGTCAGAAGTAAGTTGGCCGCAGTGTTATCACTCATGGTTATGGCAGCACTGCA
TAATTCTCTTACTGTCATGCCATCCGTAAGATGCTTTTCTGTGACTGGTGAGTACTCAACCAAGTCATTC
TGAGAATAGTGTATGCGGCGACCGAGTTGCTCTTGCCCGGCGTCAATACGGGATAATACCGCGCCACATA
GCAGAACTTTAAAAGTGCTCATCATTGGAAAACGTTCTTCGGGGCGAAAACTCTCAAGGATCTTACCGCT
GTTGAGATCCAGTTCGATGTAACCCACTCGTGCACCCAACTGATCTTCAGCATCTTTTACTTTCACCAGC
GTTTCTGGGTGAGCAAAAACAGGAAGGCAAAATGCCGCAAAAAAGGGAATAAGGGCGACACGGAAATGTT
GAATACTCATACTCTTCCTTTTTCAATATTATTGAAGCATTTATCAGGGTTATTGTCTCATGAGCGGATA
CATATTTGAATGTATTTAGAAAAATAAACAAATAGGGGTTCCGCGCACATTTCCCCGAAAAGTGCCACCT
GACGTCGACGGATCGGGAGATCAACTTGTTTATTGCAGCTTATAATGGTTACAAATAAAGCAATAGCATC
ACAAATTTCACAAATAAAGCATTTTTTTCACTGCATTCTAGTTGTGGTTTGTCCAAACTCATCAATGTAT
CTTATCATGTCTGGATCAACTGGATAACTCAAGCTAACCAAAATCATCCCAAACTTCCCACCCCATACCC
TATTACCACTGCCAATTACCTGTGGTTTCATTTACTCTAAACCTGTGATTCCTCTGAATTATTTTCATTT
TAAAGAAATTGTATTTGTTAAATATGTACTACAAACTTAGTAGTTGGAAGGGCTAATTCACTCCCAAAGA
AGACAAGATATCCTTGATCTGTGGATCTACCACACACAAGGCTACTTCCCTGATTAGCAGAACTACACAC
CAGGGCCAGGGGTCAGATATCCACTGACCTTTGGATGGTGCTACAAGCTAGTACCAGTTGAGCCAGATAA
GGTAGAAGAGGCCAATAAAGGAGAGAACACCAGCTTGTTACACCCTGTGAGCCTGCATGGGATGGATGAC
CCGGAGAGAGAAGTGTTAGAGTGGAGGTTTGACAGCCGCCTAGCATTTCATCACGTGGCCCGAGAGCTGC
ATCCGGAGTACTTCAAGAACTGCTGATATCGAGCTTGCTACAAGGGACTTTCCGCTGGGGACTTTCCAGG
GAGGCGTGGCCTGGGCGGGACTGGGGAGTGGCGAGCCCTCAGATCCTGCATATAAGCAGCTGCTTTTTGC
CTGTACTGGGTCTCTCTGGTTAGACCAGATCTGAGCCTGGGAGCTCTCTGGCTAACTAGGGAACCCACTG
CTTAAGCCTCAATAAAGCTTGCCTTGAGTGCTTCAAGTAGTGTGTGCCCGTCTGTTGTGTGACTCTGGTA
ACTAGAGATCCCTCAGACCCTTTTAGTCAGTGTGGAAAATCTCTAGCAGTGGCGCCCGAACAGGGACTTG
AAAGCGAAAGGGAAACCAGAGGAGCTCTCTCGACGCAGGACTCGGCTTGCTGAAGCGCGCACGGCAAGAG
GCGAGGGGCGGCGACTGGTGAGTACGCCAAAAATTTTGACTAGCGGAGGCTAGAAGGAGAGAGATGGGTG
CGAGAGCGTCAGTATTAAGCGGGGGAGAATTAGATCGCGATGGGAAAAAATTCGGTTAAGGCCAGGGGGA
AAGAAAAAATATAAATTAAAACATATAGTATGGGCAAGCAGGGAGCTAGAACGATTCGCAGTTAATCCTG
GCCTGTTAGAAACATCAGAAGGCTGTAGACAAATACTGGGACAGCTACAACCATCCCTTCAGACAGGATC
AGAAGAACTTAGATCATTATATAATACAGTAGCAACCCTCTATTGTGTGCATCAAAGGATAGAGATAAAA
GACACCAAGGAAGCTTTAGACAAGATAGAGGAAGAGCAAAACAAAAGTAAGACCACCGCACAGCAAGCGG
CCGGCCGCTGATCTTCAGACCTGGAGGAGGAGATATGAGGGACAATTGGAGAAGTGAATTATATAAATAT
AAAGTAGTAAAAATTGAACCATTAGGAGTAGCACCCACCAAGGCAAAGAGAAGAGTGGTGCAGAGAGAAA
AAAGAGCAGTGGGAATAGGAGCTTTGTTCCTTGGGTTCTTGGGAGCAGCAGGAAGCACTATGGGCGCAGC
GTCAATGACGCTGACGGTACAGGCCAGACAATTATTGTCTGGTATAGTGCAGCAGCAGAACAATTTGCTG
AGGGCTATTGAGGCGCAACAGCATCTGTTGCAACTCACAGTCTGGGGCATCAAGCAGCTCCAGGCAAGAA
TCCTGGCTGTGGAAAGATACCTAAAGGATCAACAGCTCCTGGGGATTTGGGGTTGCTCTGGAAAACTCAT
TTGCACCACTGCTGTGCCTTGGAATGCTAGTTGGAGTAATAAATCTCTGGAACAGATTTGGAATCACACG
ACCTGGATGGAGTGGGACAGAGAAATTAACAATTACACAAGCTTAATACACTCCTTAATTGAAGAATCGC
AAAACCAGCAAGAAAAGAATGAACAAGAATTATTGGAATTAGATAAATGGGCAAGTTTGTGGAATTGGTT
TAACATAACAAATTGGCTGTGGTATATAAAATTATTCATAATGATAGTAGGAGGCTTGGTAGGTTTAAGA
ATAGTTTTTGCTGTACTTTCTATAGTGAATAGAGTTAGGCAGGGATATTCACCATTATCGTTTCAGACCC
ACCTCCCAACCCCGAGGGGACCCGACAGGCCCGAAGGAATAGAAGAAGAAGGTGGAGAGAGAGACAGAGA
CAGATCCATTCGATTAGTGAACGGATCTCGACGGTATCGCCTTTAAAAGAAAAGGGGGGATTGGGGGGTA
CAGTGCAGGGGAAAGAATAGTAGACATAATAGCAACAGACATACAAACTAAAGAATTACAAAAACAAATT
ACAAAAATTCAAAATTTTCGGGTTTATTACAGGGACAGCAGAGATCCAGTTTATCGATAAGCTTGGGAGT
TCCGCGTTACATAACTTACGGTAAATGGCCCGCCTGGCTGACCGCCCAACGACCCCCGCCCATTGACGTC
AATAATGACGTATGTTCCCATAGTAACGCCAATAGGGACTTTCCATTGACGTCAATGGGTGGAGTATTTA
CGGTAAACTGCCCACTTGGCAGTACATCAAGTGTATCATATGCCAAGTACGCCCCCTATTGACGTCAATG
ACGGTAAATGGCCCGCCTGGCATTATGCCCAGTACATGACCTTATGGGACTTTCCTACTTGGCAGTACAT
CTACGTATTAGTCATCGCTATTACCATGGTGATGCGGTTTTGGCAGTACATCAATGGGCGTGGATAGCGG
TTTGACTCACGGGGATTTCCAAGTCTCCACCCCATTGACGTCAATGGGAGTTTGTTTTGGCACCAAAATC
AACGGGACTTTCCAAAATGTCGTAACAACTCCGCCCCATTGACGCAAATGGGCGGTAGGCGTGTACGGTG
GGAGGTCTATATAAGCAGAGCTCGTTTAGTGAACCGTCAGATCGCCTGGAGACGCCATCCACGCTGTTTT
GACCTCCATAGAAGACACCGACTCTACTAGAGGATCTATTTCCGGTGAATTCCTCGAGACTAATCAACAA
GTTTGTACAAAAAAGCAGGCTCCGCGGCCGCCCCCTTCACCATGGACTACAAAGACGATGACGATAAAGG
CATGAGCAAACGGAAGGCGCCGCAGGAGACTCTCAACGGGGGAATCACCGACATGCTCACAGAACTCGCA
AACTTTGAGAAGAACGTGAGCCAAGCTATCCACAAGTACAATGCTTACAGAAGAGCAGCATCTGTTATAG
CAAAATACCCACACAAAATAAAGAGTGGAGCTGAAGCTAAGAGATTGCCTGGAGTAGGAACAAAAATTGC
TGAAAAGATTGATGAGTTTTTAGCAACTGGAAGATTACGTAAACTGGAAAAGATTCGGCAGGATGATACG
AGTTCATCCATCAATTTCCTGACTCGAGTTAGTGGCATTGGTCCATCTGCTGCAAGGAAGTTTGTAGATG
AAGGAATTAAAACACTAGAAGATCTCAGAAAAAATGAAGATAAATTGAACCATCATCAGCGAATTGGGCT
GAAATATTTTGGGGACTTTGAAAAAAGAATTCCTCGTGAAGAGATGTTACAAATGCAAGATATTGTACTA
AATGAAGTTAAAAAAGTGGATTCTGAATACATTGCTACAGTCTGTGGCAGTTTCAGAAGAGGTGCAGAGT
CCAGTGGTGACATGGATGTTCTCCTGACCCATCCCAGCTTCACTTCAGAATCAACCAAACAGCCAAAACT
GTTACATCAGGTTGTGGAGCAGTTACAAAAGGTTCATTTTATCACAGATACCCTGTCAAAGGGTGAGACA
AAGTTCATGGGTGTTTGCCAGCTTCCCAGTAAAAATGATGAAAAAGAATATCCACACAGAAGAATTGATA
TCAGGTTGATACCCAAAGATCAGTATTACTGTGGTGTTCTCTATTTCACTGGGAGTGATATTTTCAATAA
GAATATGAGGGCTCATGCCCTAGAAAAGGGTTTCACAATCAATGAGTACACCATCCGTCCCCGGGGACGC
ACTGGACGTGCAGGAGAACCCCTGCCAGTGGATAGTGAAAAAGACATCTTTGATTACATCCAGTGGAAAT
ACCGGGAACCCAAGGACCGGAGCGAATGAAAGGGTGGGCGCGCCGACCCAGCTTTCTTGTACAAAGTGGT
TGATCTAGTTCTAGAGCGGCCGCG
